Addgene plasmid #242132: pcDNA-DEST47-SIRT2
Purpose: Expression in mammalian cells
Depositing lab: J. Carl Barrett & Izumi Horikawa. Depositing organization: National Cancer Institute (NCI). Publication: Evolutionarily conserved and nonconserved cellular localizations and functions of human SIRT proteins. Michishita E, Park JY, Burneskis JM, Barrett JC, Horikawa I. Mol Biol Cell. 2005 Oct;16(10):4623-35. doi: 10.1091/mbc.e05-01-0033. Epub 2005 Aug 3. PubMed 16079181.
Backbone
  Vector backbone: pcDNA-DEST47
  Backbone manufacturer: Invitrogen
  Backbone size w/o insert (bp): 7780
  Vector type: Mammalian Expression
Growth in bacteria
  Bacterial resistance: Ampicillin, 100 μg/mL
  Growth temperature: 37°C
  Growth strain: DH5alpha
  Copy number: High Copy
Gene/Insert
  Gene/Insert name: SIRT2
  Species: H. sapiens (human)
  Insert size (bp): 1167
  Entrez Gene: SIRT2 (a.k.a. SIR2, SIR2L, SIR2L2)
  Promoter: CMV
  Tag / fusion protein: Cycle 3 GFP (C terminal on insert)
  Cloning method: Gateway Cloning
Terms and licenses: Academic/Nonprofit Terms; Industry Terms: Not Available to Industry
How to cite: pcDNA-DEST47-SIRT2 was a gift from J. Carl Barrett & Izumi Horikawa (Addgene plasmid # 242132 ; http://n2t.net/addgene:242132 ; RRID:Addgene_242132)
