[The description below was written by a language model from this plasmid's Addgene catalogue record and pLannotate feature annotations shown in this document.]
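Description:
pcDNA-DEST47-SIRT2 is a mammalian expression plasmid built on the Invitrogen pcDNA-DEST47 Gateway destination backbone, carrying the human SIRT2 coding sequence (1,167 bp) fused at its C terminus to Cycle 3 GFP. It is propagated in E. coli as a high-copy plasmid through a ColE1/pUC-type origin and selected with ampicillin via the β-lactamase gene. An f1 origin is also present, which allows single-stranded DNA production. For selection in mammalian cells, an SV40 early promoter drives a neomycin phosphotransferase (neo) gene terminated by an SV40 polyadenylation signal, permitting G418 selection of stable transfectants.

The expression cassette runs from the CMV immediate early enhancer and promoter, through a T7 promoter that can support in vitro transcription, into the SIRT2 open reading frame flanked by attB1 and attB2 sites. These sites are the scars left by Gateway recombination, which replaced the destination cassette of the empty vector with the insert; this is consistent with the sequenced plasmid (7,332 nt) being shorter than the listed empty backbone. Downstream of attB2 lies the mammalian codon-optimized Cycle 3 GFP coding sequence, followed by the bovine growth hormone polyadenylation signal, so that translation reads through the attB2 linker to give a SIRT2-GFP fusion. Several short annotated fragments (HIV-1 LTR, bom, ble, lacI and the lac promoter region) appear to be backbone remnants or partial annotation matches rather than functional elements.

The stated purpose is expression in mammalian cells. The fluorescent fusion suits visualizing SIRT2 in cells, in keeping with the associated study of the cellular localizations and functions of the human SIRT proteins.
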