Features (pLannotate 1.2.2; 23 found; start..end, strand, type, name):
     28..80      -  misc_feature   bom (fragment): basis of mobility region from pBR322
    235..614     +  enhancer       CMV enhancer: human cytomegalovirus immediate early enhancer
    615..818     +  promoter       CMV promoter: human cytomegalovirus (CMV) immediate early promoter
    814..847     +  LTR            5' LTR (truncated) (fragment): truncated 5' long terminal repeat (LTR) from HIV-1
    863..881     +  promoter       T7 promoter: promoter for bacteriophage T7 RNA polymerase
    914..938     +  protein_bind   attB1: mutant version of attB; recombination site for the Gateway® BP reaction BP Clonase™
    959..2125    +  CDS            SIRT2: SIR2_HUMAN - Also known as SIR2L, SIR2L2. Experimental evidence at protein level: Swiss-Prot protein existence level 1. [Isoform 5]: Lacks deacetylation activity. From Homo sapiens (Human).
   2145..2169    -  protein_bind   attB2: mutant version of attB; recombination site for the Gateway® BP reaction BP Clonase™
   2180..2899    +  CDS            Cycle 3 GFP: Cycle 3 GFP (Crameri et al., 1996) mammalian codon-optimized
   2927..3151    +  polyA_signal   bGH poly(A) signal: bovine growth hormone polyadenylation signal
   3155..3176    +  promoter       SV40 promoter (fragment): SV40 enhancer and early promoter
   3197..3625    +  rep_origin     f1 ori (sequence partly withheld): f1 bacteriophage origin of replication; arrow indicates direction of (+) strand synthesis
   3639..3968    +  promoter       SV40 promoter: SV40 enhancer and early promoter
   4035..4826    +  CDS            neo: KKA2_KLEPN - Also known as kan, nptII. Experimental evidence at protein level: Swiss-Prot protein existence level 1. Resistance to kanamycin, neomycin, paromomycin, ribostamycin, butirosin and gentamicin B. From Klebsiella pneumoniae.
   4852..5010    +  CDS            ble (fragment): BLE_KLEPN - Experimental evidence at protein level: Swiss-Prot protein existence level 1. Binding protein with a strong affinity to the bleomycin family of antibiotics. Binds to CL990; an antimitotic-antibiotic compound. From Klebsiella pneumoniae.
   5005..5126    +  polyA_signal   SV40 poly(A) signal: SV40 polyadenylation signal
   5199..5215    -  protein_bind   lac operator: The lac repressor binds to the lac operator to inhibit transcription in E. coli. This inhibition can be relieved by adding lactose or isopropyl-β-D-thiogalactopyranoside (IPTG). lac repressor encoded by lacI
   5223..5253    -  promoter       lac promoter: promoter for the E. coli lac operon
   5268..5289    -  protein_bind   CAP binding site: CAP binding activates transcription in the presence of cAMP. E. coli catabolite activator protein
   5302..5394    -  CDS            lacI (fragment): lac repressor; lacI; The lac repressor binds to the lac operator to inhibit transcription in E. coli. This inhibition can be relieved by adding lactose or isopropyl-β-D-thiogalactopyranoside (IPTG).
   5577..6165    -  rep_origin     ori: high-copy-number ColE1/pMB1/pBR322/pUC origin of replication
   6336..7196    -  CDS            AmpR: β-lactamase; bla; confers resistance to ampicillin, carbenicillin, and related antibiotics
   7197..7301    -  promoter       AmpR promoter: bla
>Addgene plasmid #242132 | pcDNA-DEST47-SIRT2 | addgene full sequence | sequence record 483745 | Addgene NGS Result
GACGGATCGGGAGATCTCCCGATCCCCTATGGTGCACTCTCAGTACAATCTGCTCTGATGCCGCATAGTT
AAGCCAGTATCTGCTCCCTGCTTGTGTGTTGGAGGTCGCTGAGTAGTGCGCGAGCAAAATTTAAGCTACA
ACAAGGCAAGGCTTGACCGACAATTGCATGAAGAATCTGCTTAGGGTTAGGCGTTTTGCGCTGCTTCGCG
ATGTACGGGCCAGATATACGCGTTGACATTGATTATTGACTAGTTATTAATAGTAATCAATTACGGGGTC
ATTAGTTCATAGCCCATATATGGAGTTCCGCGTTACATAACTTACGGTAAATGGCCCGCCTGGCTGACCG
CCCAACGACCCCCGCCCATTGACGTCAATAATGACGTATGTTCCCATAGTAACGCCAATAGGGACTTTCC
ATTGACGTCAATGGGTGGAGTATTTACGGTAAACTGCCCACTTGGCAGTACATCAAGTGTATCATATGCC
AAGTACGCCCCCTATTGACGTCAATGACGGTAAATGGCCCGCCTGGCATTATGCCCAGTACATGACCTTA
TGGGACTTTCCTACTTGGCAGTACATCTACGTATTAGTCATCGCTATTACCATGGTGATGCGGTTTTGGC
AGTACATCAATGGGCGTGGATAGCGGTTTGACTCACGGGGATTTCCAAGTCTCCACCCCATTGACGTCAA
TGGGAGTTTGTTTTGGCACCAAAATCAACGGGACTTTCCAAAATGTCGTAACAACTCCGCCCCATTGACG
CAAATGGGCGGTAGGCGTGTACGGTGGGAGGTCTATATAAGCAGAGCTCTCTGGCTAACTAGAGAACCCA
CTGCTTACTGGCTTATCGAAATTAATACGACTCACTATAGGGAGACCCAAGCTGGCTAGTTAAGCTTGAT
CAAACAAGTTTGTACAAAAAAGCAGGCTCCGCGGCCGCCCCCTTCACCATGGCAGAGCCAGACCCCTCTC
ACCCTCTGGAGACCCAGGCAGGGAAGGTGCAGGAGGCTCAGGACTCAGATTCAGACTCTGAGGGAGGAGC
CGCTGGTGGAGAAGCAGACATGGACTTCCTGCGGAACTTATTCTCCCAGACGCTCAGCCTGGGCAGCCAG
AAGGAGCGTCTGCTGGACGAGCTGACCTTGGAAGGGGTGGCCCGGTACATGCAGAGCGAACGCTGTCGCA
GAGTCATCTGTTTGGTGGGAGCTGGAATCTCCACATCCGCAGGCATCCCCGACTTTCGCTCTCCATCCAC
CGGCCTCTATGACAACCTAGAGAAGTACCATCTTCCCTACCCAGAGGCCATCTTTGAGATCAGCTATTTC
AAGAAACATCCGGAACCCTTCTTCGCCCTCGCCAAGGAACTCTATCCTGGGCAGTTCAAGCCAACCATCT
GTCACTACTTCATGCGCCTGCTGAAGGACAAGGGGCTACTCCTGCGCTGCTACACGCAGAACATAGATAC
CCTGGAGCGAATAGCCGGGCTGGAACAGGAGGACTTGGTGGAGGCGCACGGCACCTTCTACACATCACAC
TGCGTCAGCGCCAGCTGCCGGCACGAATACCCGCTAAGCTGGATGAAAGAGAAGATCTTCTCTGAGGTGA
CGCCCAAGTGTGAAGACTGTCAGAGCCTGGTGAAGCCTGATATCGTCTTTTTTGGTGAGAGCCTCCCAGC
GCGTTTCTTCTCCTGTATGCAGTCAGACTTCCTGAAGGTGGACCTCCTCCTGGTCATGGGTACCTCCTTG
CAGGTGCAGCCCTTTGCCTCCCTCATCAGCAAGGCACCCCTCTCCACCCCTCGCCTGCTCATCAACAAGG
AGAAAGCTGGCCAGTCGGACCCTTTCCTGGGGATGATTATGGGCCTCGGAGGAGGCATGGACTTTGACTC
CAAGAAGGCCTACAGGGACGTGGCCTGGCTGGGTGAATGCGACCAGGGCTGCCTGGCCCTTGCTGAGCTC
CTTGGATGGAAGAAGGAGCTGGAGGACCTTGTCCGGAGGGAGCACGCCAGCATAGATGCCCAGTCGGGGG
CGGGGGTCCCCAACCCCAGCACTTCAGCTTCCCCCAAGAAGTCCCCGCCACCTGCCAAGGACGAGGCCAG
GACAACAGAGAGGGAGAAACCCCAGTTTAAGGGTGGGCGCGCCGACCCAGCTTTCTTGTACAAAGTGGTT
CGATCTAGAATGGCTAGCAAAGGAGAAGAACTTTTCACTGGAGTTGTCCCAATTCTTGTTGAATTAGATG
GTGATGTTAATGGGCACAAATTTTCTGTCAGTGGAGAGGGTGAAGGTGATGCTACATACGGAAAGCTTAC
CCTTAAATTTATTTGCACTACTGGAAAACTACCTGTTCCATGGCCAACACTTGTCACTACTTTCTCTTAT
GGTGTTCAATGCTTTTCCCGTTATCCGGATCATATGAAACGGCATGACTTTTTCAAGAGTGCCATGCCCG
AAGGTTATGTACAGGAACGCACTATATCTTTCAAAGATGACGGGAACTACAAGACGCGTGCTGAAGTCAA
GTTTGAAGGTGATACCCTTGTTAATCGTATCGAGTTAAAAGGTATTGATTTTAAAGAAGATGGAAACATT
CTCGGACACAAACTCGAGTACAACTATAACTCACACAATGTATACATCACGGCAGACAAACAAAAGAATG
GAATCAAAGCTAACTTCAAAATTCGCCACAACATTGAAGATGGATCCGTTCAACTAGCAGACCATTATCA
ACAAAATACTCCAATTGGCGATGGCCCTGTCCTTTTACCAGACAACCATTACCTGTCGACACAATCTGCC
CTTTCGAAAGATCCCAACGAAAAGCGTGACCACATGGTCCTTCTTGAGTTTGTAACTGCTGCTGGGATTA
CACATGGCATGGATGAGCTCTACAAATAATGAATTAAACCCGCTGATCAGCCTCGACTGTGCCTTCTAGT
TGCCAGCCATCTGTTGTTTGCCCCTCCCCCGTGCCTTCCTTGACCCTGGAAGGTGCCACTCCCACTGTCC
TTTCCTAATAAAATGAGGAAATTGCATCGCATTGTCTGAGTAGGTGTCATTCTATTCTGGGGGGTGGGGT
GGGGCAGGACAGCAAGGGGGAGGATTGGGAAGACAATAGCAGGCATGCTGGGGATGCGGTGGGCTCTATG
GCTTCTGAGGCGGAAAGAACCAGCTGGGGCTCTAGGGGGTATCCCC
[124 nt withheld, positions 3197-3320]
C
[91 nt withheld, positions 3322-3412]
A
[49 nt withheld, positions 3414-3462]
CCTTTGACGTTGGAGTCCACGTTCTTT
[37 nt withheld, positions 3490-3526]
ACCCTATCTCGGTCTATTCTTTTGATTTATAAGGGATTTTGCCGATTTCGGCCTATTGGTTAAAAAATGA
GCTGATTTAACAAAAATTTAACGCGAATTAATTCTGTGGAATGTGTGTCAGTTAGGGTGTGGAAAGTCCC
CAGGCTCCCCAGCAGGCAGAAGTATGCAAAGCATGCATCTCAATTAGTCAGCAACCAGGTGTGGAAAGTC
CCCAGGCTCCCCAGCAGGCAGAAGTATGCAAAGCATGCATCTCAATTAGTCAGCAACCATAGTCCCGCCC
CTAACTCCGCCCATCCCGCCCCTAACTCCGCCCAGTTCCGCCCATTCTCCGCCCCATGGCTGACTAATTT
TTTTTATTTATGCAGAGGCCGAGGCCGCCTCTGCCTCTGAGCTATTCCAGAAGTAGTGAGGAGGCTTTTT
TGGAGGCCTAGGCTTTTGCAAAAAGCTCCCGGGAGCTTGTATATCCATTTTCGGATCTGATCAAGAGACA
GGATGAGGATCGTTTCGCATGATTGAACAAGATGGATTGCACGCAGGTTCTCCGGCCGCTTGGGTGGAGA
GGCTATTCGGCTATGACTGGGCACAACAGACAATCGGCTGCTCTGATGCCGCCGTGTTCCGGCTGTCAGC
GCAGGGGCGCCCGGTTCTTTTTGTCAAGACCGACCTGTCCGGTGCCCTGAATGAACTGCAGGACGAGGCA
GCGCGGCTATCGTGGCTGGCCACGACGGGCGTTCCTTGCGCAGCTGTGCTCGACGTTGTCACTGAAGCGG
GAAGGGACTGGCTGCTATTGGGCGAAGTGCCGGGGCAGGATCTCCTGTCATCTCACCTTGCTCCTGCCGA
GAAAGTATCCATCATGGCTGATGCAATGCGGCGGCTGCATACGCTTGATCCGGCTACCTGCCCATTCGAC
CACCAAGCGAAACATCGCATCGAGCGAGCACGTACTCGGATGGAAGCCGGTCTTGTCGATCAGGATGATC
TGGACGAAGAGCATCAGGGGCTCGCGCCAGCCGAACTGTTCGCCAGGCTCAAGGCGCGCATGCCCGACGG
CGAGGATCTCGTCGTGACCCATGGCGATGCCTGCTTGCCGAATATCATGGTGGAAAATGGCCGCTTTTCT
GGATTCATCGACTGTGGCCGGCTGGGTGTGGCGGACCGCTATCAGGACATAGCGTTGGCTACCCGTGATA
TTGCTGAAGAGCTTGGCGGCGAATGGGCTGACCGCTTCCTCGTGCTTTACGGTATCGCCGCTCCCGATTC
GCAGCGCATCGCCTTCTATCGCCTTCTTGACGAGTTCTTCTGAGCGGGACTCTGGGGTTCGCGAAATGAC
CGACCAAGCGACGCCCAACCTGCCATCACGAGATTTCGATTCCACCGCCGCCTTCTATGAAAGGTTGGGC
TTCGGAATCGTTTTCCGGGACGCCGGCTGGATGATCCTCCAGCGCGGGGATCTCATGCTGGAGTTCTTCG
CCCACCCCAACTTGTTTATTGCAGCTTATAATGGTTACAAATAAAGCAATAGCATCACAAATTTCACAAA
TAAAGCATTTTTTTCACTGCATTCTAGTTGTGGTTTGTCCAAACTCATCAATGTATCTTATCATGTCTGT
ATACCGTCGACCTCTAGCTAGAGCTTGGCGTAATCATGGTCATAGCTGTTTCCTGTGTGAAATTGTTATC
CGCTCACAATTCCACACAACATACGAGCCGGAAGCATAAAGTGTAAAGCCTGGGGTGCCTAATGAGTGAG
CTAACTCACATTAATTGCGTTGCGCTCACTGCCCGCTTTCCAGTCGGGAAACCTGTCGTGCCAGCTGCAT
TAATGAATCGGCCAACGCGCGGGGAGAGGCGGTTTGCGTATTGGGCGCTCTTCCGCTTCCTCGCTCACTG
ACTCGCTGCGCTCGGTCGTTCGGCTGCGGCGAGCGGTATCAGCTCACTCAAAGGCGGTAATACGGTTATC
CACAGAATCAGGGGATAACGCAGGAAAGAACATGTGAGCAAAAGGCCAGCAAAAGGCCAGGAACCGTAAA
AAGGCCGCGTTGCTGGCGTTTTTCCATAGGCTCCGCCCCCCTGACGAGCATCACAAAAATCGACGCTCAA
GTCAGAGGTGGCGAAACCCGACAGGACTATAAAGATACCAGGCGTTTCCCCCTGGAAGCTCCCTCGTGCG
CTCTCCTGTTCCGACCCTGCCGCTTACCGGATACCTGTCCGCCTTTCTCCCTTCGGGAAGCGTGGCGCTT
TCTCATAGCTCACGCTGTAGGTATCTCAGTTCGGTGTAGGTCGTTCGCTCCAAGCTGGGCTGTGTGCACG
AACCCCCCGTTCAGCCCGACCGCTGCGCCTTATCCGGTAACTATCGTCTTGAGTCCAACCCGGTAAGACA
CGACTTATCGCCACTGGCAGCAGCCACTGGTAACAGGATTAGCAGAGCGAGGTATGTAGGCGGTGCTACA
GAGTTCTTGAAGTGGTGGCCTAACTACGGCTACACTAGAAGAACAGTATTTGGTATCTGCGCTCTGCTGA
AGCCAGTTACCTTCGGAAAAAGAGTTGGTAGCTCTTGATCCGGCAAACAAACCACCGCTGGTAGCGGTGG
TTTTTTTGTTTGCAAGCAGCAGATTACGCGCAGAAAAAAAGGATCTCAAGAAGATCCTTTGATCTTTTCT
ACGGGGTCTGACGCTCAGTGGAACGAAAACTCACGTTAAGGGATTTTGGTCATGAGATTATCAAAAAGGA
TCTTCACCTAGATCCTTTTAAATTAAAAATGAAGTTTTAAATCAATCTAAAGTATATATGAGTAAACTTG
GTCTGACAGTTACCAATGCTTAATCAGTGAGGCACCTATCTCAGCGATCTGTCTATTTCGTTCATCCATA
GTTGCCTGACTCCCCGTCGTGTAGATAACTACGATACGGGAGGGCTTACCATCTGGCCCCAGTGCTGCAA
TGATACCGCGAGACCCACGCTCACCGGCTCCAGATTTATCAGCAATAAACCAGCCAGCCGGAAGGGCCGA
GCGCAGAAGTGGTCCTGCAACTTTATCCGCCTCCATCCAGTCTATTAATTGTTGCCGGGAAGCTAGAGTA
AGTAGTTCGCCAGTTAATAGTTTGCGCAACGTTGTTGCCATTGCTACAGGCATCGTGGTGTCACGCTCGT
CGTTTGGTATGGCTTCATTCAGCTCCGGTTCCCAACGATCAAGGCGAGTTACATGATCCCCCATGTTGTG
CAAAAAAGCGGTTAGCTCCTTCGGTCCTCCGATCGTTGTCAGAAGTAAGTTGGCCGCAGTGTTATCACTC
ATGGTTATGGCAGCACTGCATAATTCTCTTACTGTCATGCCATCCGTAAGATGCTTTTCTGTGACTGGTG
AGTACTCAACCAAGTCATTCTGAGAATAGTGTATGCGGCGACCGAGTTGCTCTTGCCCGGCGTCAATACG
GGATAATACCGCGCCACATAGCAGAACTTTAAAAGTGCTCATCATTGGAAAACGTTCTTCGGGGCGAAAA
CTCTCAAGGATCTTACCGCTGTTGAGATCCAGTTCGATGTAACCCACTCGTGCACCCAACTGATCTTCAG
CATCTTTTACTTTCACCAGCGTTTCTGGGTGAGCAAAAACAGGAAGGCAAAATGCCGCAAAAAAGGGAAT
AAGGGCGACACGGAAATGTTGAATACTCATACTCTTCCTTTTTCAATATTATTGAAGCATTTATCAGGGT
TATTGTCTCATGAGCGGATACATATTTGAATGTATTTAGAAAAATAAACAAATAGGGGTTCCGCGCACAT
TTCCCCGAAAAGTGCCACCTGACGTC
